>Addgene plasmid #187696 | pLenti-Zyxin-D (aa160-340)-EGFP | addgene full sequence | sequence record 371446 | Addgene NGS Result
AATGTAGTCTTATGCAATACTCTTGTAGTCTTGCAACATGGTAACGATGAGTTAGCAACATGCCTTACAA
GGAGAGAAAAAGCACCGTGCATGCCGATTGGTGGAAGTAAGGTGGTACGATCGTGCCTTATTAGGAAGGC
AACAGACGGGTCTGACATGGATTGGACGAACCACTGAATTGCCGCATTGCAGAGATATTGTATTTAAGTG
CCTAGCTCGATACATAAACGGGTCTCTCTGGTTAGACCAGATCTGAGCCTGGGAGCTCTCTGGCTAACTA
GGGAACCCACTGCTTAAGCCTCAATAAAGCTTGCCTTGAGTGCTTCAAGTAGTGTGTGCCCGTCTGTTGT
GTGACTCTGGTAACTAGAGATCCCTCAGACCCTTTTAGTCAGTGTGGAAAATCTCTAGCAGTGGCGCCCG
AACAGGGACTTGAAAGCGAAAGGGAAACCAGAGGAGCTCTCTCGACGCAGGACTCGGCTTGCTGAAGCGC
GCACGGCAAGAGGCGAGGGGCGGCGACTGGTGAGTACGCCAAAAATTTTGACTAGCGGAGGCTAGAAGGA
GAGAGATGGGTGCGAGAGCGTCAGTATTAAGCGGGGGAGAATTAGATCGCGATGGGAAAAAATTCGGTTA
AGGCCAGGGGGAAAGAAAAAATATAAATTAAAACATATAGTATGGGCAAGCAGGGAGCTAGAACGATTCG
CAGTTAATCCTGGCCTGTTAGAAACATCAGAAGGCTGTAGACAAATACTGGGACAGCTACAACCATCCCT
TCAGACAGGATCAGAAGAACTTAGATCATTATATAATACAGTAGCAACCCTCTATTGTGTGCATCAAAGG
ATAGAGATAAAAGACACCAAGGAAGCTTTAGACAAGATAGAGGAAGAGCAAAACAAAAGTAAGACCACCG
CACAGCAAGCGGCCGCTGATCTTCAGACCTGGAGGAGGAGATATGAGGGACAATTGGAGAAGTGAATTAT
ATAAATATAAAGTAGTAAAAATTGAACCATTAGGAGTAGCACCCACCAAGGCAAAGAGAAGAGTGGTGCA
GAGAGAAAAAAGAGCAGTGGGAATAGGAGCTTTGTTCCTTGGGTTCTTGGGAGCAGCAGGAAGCACTATG
GGCGCAGCGTCAATGACGCTGACGGTACAGGCCAGACAATTATTGTCTGGTATAGTGCAGCAGCAGAACA
ATTTGCTGAGGGCTATTGAGGCGCAACAGCATCTGTTGCAACTCACAGTCTGGGGCATCAAGCAGCTCCA
GGCAAGAATCCTGGCTGTGGAAAGATACCTAAAGGATCAACAGCTCCTGGGGATTTGGGGTTGCTCTGGA
AAACTCATTTGCACCACTGCTGTGCCTTGGAATGCTAGTTGGAGTAATAAATCTCTGGAACAGATTTGGA
ATCACACGACCTGGATGGAGTGGGACAGAGAAATTAACAATTACACAAGCTTAATACACTCCTTAATTGA
AGAATCGCAAAACCAGCAAGAAAAGAATGAACAAGAATTATTGGAATTAGATAAATGGGCAAGTTTGTGG
AATTGGTTTAACATAACAAATTGGCTGTGGTATATAAAATTATTCATAATGATAGTAGGAGGCTTGGTAG
GTTTAAGAATAGTTTTTGCTGTACTTTCTATAGTGAATAGAGTTAGGCAGGGATATTCACCATTATCGTT
TCAGACCCACCTCCCAACCCCGAGGGGACCCGACAGGCCCGAAGGAATAGAAGAAGAAGGTGGAGAGAGA
GACAGAGACAGATCCATTCGATTAGTGAACGGATCTCGACGGTATCGGTTAACTTTTAAAAGAAAAGGGG
GGATTGGGGGGTACAGTGCAGGGGAAAGAATAGTAGACATAATAGCAACAGACATACAAACTAAAGAATT
ACAAAAACAAATTACAAAAATTCAAAATTTTATCGATAAGCTTGGGAGTTCCGCGTTACATAACTTACGG
TAAATGGCCCGCCTGGCTGACCGCCCAACGACCCCCGCCCATTGACGTCAATAATGACGTATGTTCCCAT
AGTAACGCCAATAGGGACTTTCCATTGACGTCAATGGGTGGAGTATTTACGGTAAACTGCCCACTTGGCA
GTACATCAAGTGTATCATATGCCAAGTACGCCCCCTATTGACGTCAATGACGGTAAATGGCCCGCCTGGC
ATTATGCCCAGTACATGACCTTATGGGACTTTCCTACTTGGCAGTACATCTACGTATTAGTCATCGCTAT
TACCATGGTGATGCGGTTTTGGCAGTACATCAATGGGCGTGGATAGCGGTTTGACTCACGGGGATTTCCA
AGTCTCCACCCCATTGACGTCAATGGGAGTTTGTTTTGGCACCAAAATCAACGGGACTTTCCAAAATGTC
GTAACAACTCCGCCCCATTGACGCAAATGGGCGGTAGGCGTGTACGGTGGGAGGTCTATATAAGCAGAGC
TCGTTTAGTGAACCGTCAGATCGCCTGGAGACGCCATCCACGCTGTTTTGACCTCCATAGAAGACACCGA
CTCTAGAGGATCCACTAGTCCAGTGTGGTGGAATTCTGCAGATATCAACAAGTTTGTACAAAAAAGCAGG
CTTAATGTGACCAAGAACGATCCCTTCAAAGCCCGGGTATCATCCGGATATGTACCCCCACCAGTTGCCA
CTCCATTTGTTCCCAAGCCTAGTACCAAACCTGCCCCTGGGGGCACAGCACCCTTGCCTCCTTGGAAGAC
CCCTTCTAGCTCCCAGCCACCACCTCAGCCGCAGGCCAAGCCTCAGGTCCAGCTCCATGTCCAGCCTCAG
GCCAAGCCCCATGTCCAACCCCAGCCTGTGTCTTCTGCTAATACACAGCCCCGGGGTCCCCTTTCTCAGG
CACCAACTCCAGCACCTAAGTTTGCTCCAGTGGCTCCTAAATTTACTCCCGTGGTTTCCAAGTTCAGCCC
TGGTGCTCCAAGTGGACCTGGGCCACAGCCCAATCAAAAAATGGTGCCTCCGGATGCTCCTTCTTCTGTG
AGCACAGGCTCCCCTCAGCCCCCTAGCTTCACCTATGCTCAGCAGAAGGAGAAGCCCCTAGTTCAAGAGA
AGCAGCACCCACAGCCTCCACCAGCTCAAAACCAAAACCAGGTACGCTCTCCTGGAGGCCCAGACAACTT
TGTATACAAAAGTTGTGATGGTGAGCAAGGGCGAGGAGCTGTTCACCGGGGTGGTGCCCATCCTGGTCGA
GCTGGACGGCGACGTAAACGGCCACAAGTTCAGCGTGTCCGGCGAGGGCGAGGGCGATGCCACCTACGGC
AAGCTGACCCTGAAGTTCATCTGCACCACCGGCAAGCTGCCCGTGCCCTGGCCCACCCTCGTGACCACCC
TGACCTACGGCGTGCAGTGCTTCAGCCGCTACCCCGACCACATGAAGCAGCACGACTTCTTCAAGTCCGC
CATGCCCGAAGGCTACGTCCAGGAGCGCACCATCTTCTTCAAGGACGACGGCAACTACAAGACCCGCGCC
GAGGTGAAGTTCGAGGGCGACACCCTGGTGAACCGCATCGAGCTGAAGGGCATCGACTTCAAGGAGGACG
GCAACATCCTGGGGCACAAGCTGGAGTACAACTACAACAGCCACAACGTCTATATCATGGCCGACAAGCA
GAAGAACGGCATCAAGGTGAACTTCAAGATCCGCCACAACATCGAGGACGGCAGCGTGCAGCTCGCCGAC
CACTACCAGCAGAACACCCCCATCGGCGACGGCCCCGTGCTGCTGCCCGACAACCACTACCTGAGCACCC
AGTCCGCCCTGAGCAAAGACCCCAACGAGAAGCGCGATCACATGGTCCTGCTGGAGTTCGTGACCGCCGC
CGGGATCACTCTCGGCATGGACGAGCTGTACAAGGGCGGTGGAAGATCTGGGAATTCAAGGCCTCTCGAG
CCTCTAGATTCTGCAGCCCTATAGTGAGTCGTATTACGTAGATCCAGACATGATAAGATACATTGATGAG
TTTGGACAAACCACAACTAGAATGCAGTGAAAAAAATGCTTTATTTGTGAAATTTGTGATGCTATTGCTT
TATTTGTAACCATTATAAGCTGCAATAAACAAGTTAACAACAACAATTGCATTCATTTTATGTTTCAGGT
TCAGGGGGAGGTGTGGGAGGTTTTTTTACCCAGCTTTCTTGTACAAAGTGGTTGATATCCAGCACAGTGG
CGGCCGCTCGAGTCTAGAGGGCCCGCGGTTCGAAGGTAAGCCTATCCCTAACCCTCTCCTCGGTCTCGAT
TCTACGCGTACCGGTTAGTAATGATCGACAATCAACCTCTGGATTACAAAATTTGTGAAAGATTGACTGG
TATTCTTAACTATGTTGCTCCTTTTACGCTATGTGGATACGCTGCTTTAATGCCTTTGTATCATGCTATT
GCTTCCCGTATGGCTTTCATTTTCTCCTCCTTGTATAAATCCTGGTTGCTGTCTCTTTATGAGGAGTTGT
GGCCCGTTGTCAGGCAACGTGGCGTGGTGTGCACTGTGTTTGCTGACGCAACCCCCACTGGTTGGGGCAT
TGCCACCACCTGTCAGCTCCTTTCCGGGACTTTCGCTTTCCCCCTCCCTATTGCCACGGCGGAACTCATC
GCCGCCTGCCTTGCCCGCTGCTGGACAGGGGCTCGGCTGTTGGGCACTGACAATTCCGTGGTGTTGTCGG
GGAAGCTGACGTCCTTTCCATGGCTGCTCGCCTGTGTTGCCACCTGGATTCTGCGCGGGACGTCCTTCTG
CTACGTCCCTTCGGCCCTCAATCCAGCGGACCTTCCTTCCCGCGGCCTGCTGCCGGCTCTGCGGCCTCTT
CCGCGTCTTCGCCTTCGCCCTCAGACGAGTCGGATCTCCCTTTGGGCCGCCTCCCCGCCTGGCGATGGTA
CCGGTGTGGAAAGTCCCCAGGCTCCCCAGCAGGCAGAAGTATGCAAAGCATGCATCTCAATTAGTCAGCA
ACCAGGTGTGGAAAGTCCCCAGGCTCCCCAGCAGGCAGAAGTATGCAAAGCATGCATCTCAATTAGTCAG
CAACCATAGTCCCGCCCCTAACTCCGCCCATCCCGCCCCTAACTCCGCCCAGTTCCGCCCATTCTCCGCC
CCATGGCTGACTAATTTTTTTTATTTATGCAGAGGCCGAGGCCGCCTCTGCCTCTGAGCTATTCCAGAAG
TAGTGAGGAGGCTTTTTTGGAGGCCTAGGCTTTTGCAAAAAGCTCCCGGGAGCTTGTATATCCATTTTCG
GATCTGATCAGCACGTGTTGACAATTAATCATCGGCATAGTATATCGGCATAGTATAATACGACAAGGTG
AGGAACTAAACCATGGCCAAGCCTTTGTCTCAAGAAGAATCCACCCTCATTGAAAGAGCAACGGCTACAA
TCAACAGCATCCCCATCTCTGAAGACTACAGCGTCGCCAGCGCAGCTCTCTCTAGCGACGGCCGCATCTT
CACTGGTGTCAATGTATATCATTTTACTGGGGGACCTTGTGCAGAACTCGTGGTGCTGGGCACTGCTGCT
GCTGCGGCAGCTGGCAACCTGACTTGTATCGTCGCGATCGGAAATGAGAACAGGGGCATCTTGAGCCCCT
GCGGACGGTGCCGACAGGTGCTTCTCGATCTGCATCCTGGGATCAAAGCCATAGTGAAGGACAGTGATGG
ACAGCCGACGGCAGTTGGGATTCGTGAATTGCTGCCCTCTGGTTATGTGTGGGAGGGCTAAGCACAATTC
GAGCTCGGTACCTTTAAGACCAATGACTTACAAGGCAGCTGTAGATCTTAGCCACTTTTTAAAAGAAAAG
GGGGGACTGGAAGGGCTAATTCACTCCCAACGAAGACAAGATCTGCTTTTTGCTTGTACTGGGTCTCTCT
GGTTAGACCAGATCTGAGCCTGGGAGCTCTCTGGCTAACTAGGGAACCCACTGCTTAAGCCTCAATAAAG
CTTGCCTTGAGTGCTTCAAGTAGTGTGTGCCCGTCTGTTGTGTGACTCTGGTAACTAGAGATCCCTCAGA
CCCTTTTAGTCAGTGTGGAAAATCTCTAGCAGTAGTAGTTCATGTCATCTTATTATTCAGTATTTATAAC
TTGCAAAGAAATGAATATCAGAGAGTGAGAGGAACTTGTTTATTGCAGCTTATAATGGTTACAAATAAAG
CAATAGCATCACAAATTTCACAAATAAAGCATTTTTTTCACTGCATTCTAGTTGTGGTTTGTCCAAACTC
ATCAATGTATCTTATCATGTCTGGCTCTAGCTATCCCGCCCCTAACTCCGCCCATCCCGCCCCTAACTCC
GCCCAGTTCCGCCCATTCTCCGCCCCATGGCTGACTAATTTTTTTTATTTATGCAGAGGCCGAGGCCGCC
TCGGCCTCTGAGCTATTCCAGAAGTAGTGAGGAGGCTTTTTTGGAGGCCTAGGGACGTACCCAATTCGCC
CTATAGTGAGTCGTATTACGCGCGCTCACTGGCCGTCGTTTTACAACGTCGTGACTGGGAAAACCCTGGC
GTTACCCAACTTAATCGCCTTGCAGCACATCCCCCTTTCGCCAGCTGGCGTAATAGCGAAGAGGCCCGCA
CCGATCGCCCTTCCCAACAGTTGCGCAGCCTGAATGGCGAATGGG
[124 nt withheld, positions 6626-6749]
C
[91 nt withheld, positions 6751-6841]
A
[49 nt withheld, positions 6843-6891]
CCTTTGACGTTGGAGTCCACGTTCTTT
[37 nt withheld, positions 6919-6955]
ACCCTATCTCGGTCTATTCTTTTGATTTATAAGGGATTTTGCCGATTTCGGCCTATTGGTTAAAAAATGA
GCTGATTTAACAAAAATTTAACGCGAATTTTAACAAAATATTAACGCTTACAATTTAGGTGGCACTTTTC
GGGGAAATGTGCGCGGAACCCCTATTTGTTTATTTTTCTAAATACATTCAAATATGTATCCGCTCATGAG
ACAATAACCCTGATAAATGCTTCAATAATATTGAAAAAGGAAGAGTATGAGTATTCAACATTTCCGTGTC
GCCCTTATTCCCTTTTTTGCGGCATTTTGCCTTCCTGTTTTTGCTCACCCAGAAACGCTGGTGAAAGTAA
AAGATGCTGAAGATCAGTTGGGTGCACGAGTGGGTTACATCGAACTGGATCTCAACAGCGGTAAGATCCT
TGAGAGTTTTCGCCCCGAAGAACGTTTTCCAATGATGAGCACTTTTAAAGTTCTGCTATGTGGCGCGGTA
TTATCCCGTATTGACGCCGGGCAAGAGCAACTCGGTCGCCGCATACACTATTCTCAGAATGACTTGGTTG
AGTACTCACCAGTCACAGAAAAGCATCTTACGGATGGCATGACAGTAAGAGAATTATGCAGTGCTGCCAT
AACCATGAGTGATAACACTGCGGCCAACTTACTTCTGACAACGATCGGAGGACCGAAGGAGCTAACCGCT
TTTTTGCACAACATGGGGGATCATGTAACTCGCCTTGATCGTTGGGAACCGGAGCTGAATGAAGCCATAC
CAAACGACGAGCGTGACACCACGATGCCTGTAGCAATGGCAACAACGTTGCGCAAACTATTAACTGGCGA
ACTACTTACTCTAGCTTCCCGGCAACAATTAATAGACTGGATGGAGGCGGATAAAGTTGCAGGACCACTT
CTGCGCTCGGCCCTTCCGGCTGGCTGGTTTATTGCTGATAAATCTGGAGCCGGTGAGCGTGGGTCTCGCG
GTATCATTGCAGCACTGGGGCCAGATGGTAAGCCCTCCCGTATCGTAGTTATCTACACGACGGGGAGTCA
GGCAACTATGGATGAACGAAATAGACAGATCGCTGAGATAGGTGCCTCACTGATTAAGCATTGGTAACTG
TCAGACCAAGTTTACTCATATATACTTTAGATTGATTTAAAACTTCATTTTTAATTTAAAAGGATCTAGG
TGAAGATCCTTTTTGATAATCTCATGACCAAAATCCCTTAACGTGAGTTTTCGTTCCACTGAGCGTCAGA
CCCCGTAGAAAAGATCAAAGGATCTTCTTGAGATCCTTTTTTTCTGCGCGTAATCTGCTGCTTGCAAACA
AAAAAACCACCGCTACCAGCGGTGGTTTGTTTGCCGGATCAAGAGCTACCAACTCTTTTTCCGAAGGTAA
CTGGCTTCAGCAGAGCGCAGATACCAAATACTGTTCTTCTAGTGTAGCCGTAGTTAGGCCACCACTTCAA
GAACTCTGTAGCACCGCCTACATACCTCGCTCTGCTAATCCTGTTACCAGTGGCTGCTGCCAGTGGCGAT
AAGTCGTGTCTTACCGGGTTGGACTCAAGACGATAGTTACCGGATAAGGCGCAGCGGTCGGGCTGAACGG
GGGGTTCGTGCACACAGCCCAGCTTGGAGCGAACGACCTACACCGAACTGAGATACCTACAGCGTGAGCT
ATGAGAAAGCGCCACGCTTCCCGAAGGGAGAAAGGCGGACAGGTATCCGGTAAGCGGCAGGGTCGGAACA
GGAGAGCGCACGAGGGAGCTTCCAGGGGGAAACGCCTGGTATCTTTATAGTCCTGTCGGGTTTCGCCACC
TCTGACTTGAGCGTCGATTTTTGTGATGCTCGTCAGGGGGGCGGAGCCTATGGAAAAACGCCAGCAACGC
GGCCTTTTTACGGTTCCTGGCCTTTTGCTGGCCTTTTGCTCACATGTTCTTTCCTGCGTTATCCCCTGAT
TCTGTGGATAACCGTATTACCGCCTTTGAGTGAGCTGATACCGCTCGCCGCAGCCGAACGACCGAGCGCA
GCGAGTCAGTGAGCGAGGAAGCGGAAGAGCGCCCAATACGCAAACCGCCTCTCCCCGCGCGTTGGCCGAT
TCATTAATGCAGCTGGCACGACAGGTTTCCCGACTGGAAAGCGGGCAGTGAGCGCAACGCAATTAATGTG
AGTTAGCTCACTCATTAGGCACCCCAGGCTTTACACTTTATGCTTCCGGCTCGTATGTTGTGTGGAATTG
TGAGCGGATAACAATTTCACACAGGAAACAGCTATGACCATGATTACGCCAAGCGCGCAATTAACCCTCA
CTAAAGGGAACAAAAGCTGGAGCTGCAAGCTT
Features (pLannotate 1.2.2; 36 found; start..end, strand, type, name):
      3..229     +  promoter       RSV promoter: Rous sarcoma virus enhancer/promoter
    230..410     +  LTR            5' LTR (truncated): truncated 5' long terminal repeat (LTR) from HIV-1
    457..582     +  misc_feature   HIV-1 Ψ: packaging signal of human immunodeficiency virus type 1
    566..929     +  CDS            HIV-1 gag (fragment): gag protein from human immunodeficiency virus 1; gag
   1075..1308    +  misc_feature   RRE: The Rev response element (RRE) of HIV-1 allows for Rev-dependent mRNA export from the nucleus to the cytoplasm.
   1685..1785    +  CDS            Rev (fragment): human immunodeficiency virus 1 (HIV-1) Rev protein; rev; enhances nuclear export of unspliced and incompletely spliced viral mRNAs
   1804..1921    +  misc_feature   cPPT/CTS: central polypurine tract and central termination sequence of HIV-1
   1944..2247    +  enhancer       CMV enhancer: human cytomegalovirus immediate early enhancer
   2248..2451    +  promoter       CMV promoter: human cytomegalovirus (CMV) immediate early promoter
   2568..2592    +  protein_bind   attB1: mutant version of attB; recombination site for the Gateway® BP reaction BP Clonase™
   2594..3142    +  CDS            Zyx (fragment): ZYX_MOUSE - Experimental evidence at protein level: Swiss-Prot protein existence level 1. Adhesion plaque protein. Binds alpha-actinin and the CRP protein. Important for targeting TES and ENA/VASP family members to focal adhesions and for the formation of actin-rich structures. May be a component of a signal transduction pathway that mediates adhesion- stimulated changes in gene expression (By similarity). From Mus musculus (Mouse).
   3145..3165    +  protein_bind   attB5: mutant version of attB; core recombination site for the Gateway® BP reaction BP Clonase™
   3168..3884    +  CDS            EGFP: EGFP is a basic (constitutively fluorescent) green fluorescent protein published in 1996, derived from Aequorea victoria. It is reported to be a rapidly-maturing weak dimer with moderate acid sensitivity.
   3938..3956    -  promoter       T7 promoter: promoter for bacteriophage T7 RNA polymerase
   3961..4095    -  polyA_signal   SV40 poly(A) signal: SV40 polyadenylation signal
   4158..4182    -  protein_bind   attB2: mutant version of attB; recombination site for the Gateway® BP reaction BP Clonase™
   4235..4276    +  CDS            V5 tag: epitope tag from simian virus 5
   4300..4888    +  misc_feature   WPRE: woodchuck hepatitis virus posttranscriptional regulatory element
   4903..5219    +  promoter       SV40 promoter: SV40 enhancer and early promoter
   5267..5314    +  promoter       EM7 promoter: synthetic bacterial promoter&nbsp
   5333..5731    +  CDS            BSD: blasticidin S deaminase; Aspergillus terreus BSD; confers resistance to blasticidin
   5748..5816    +  CDS            nef (fragment): NEF_HV1Z2 - Experimental evidence at protein level: Swiss-Prot protein existence level 1. Extracellular Nef protein targets CD4(+) T-lymphocytes for apoptosis by interacting with CXCR4 surface receptors. From Human immunodeficiency virus type 1 group M subtype D (isolate Z2/CDC-Z34) (HIV-1).
   5818..6051    +  LTR            3' LTR (ΔU3): self-inactivating 3' long terminal repeat (LTR) from HIV-1
   6123..6244    +  polyA_signal   SV40 poly(A) signal: SV40 polyadenylation signal
   6284..6419    +  rep_origin     SV40 ori: SV40 origin of replication
   6440..6458    -  promoter       T7 promoter: promoter for bacteriophage T7 RNA polymerase
   6466..6621    +  CDS            lacZα (fragment): LacZα fragment of β-galactosidase; lacZ fragment
   6626..7054    +  rep_origin     f1 ori (sequence partly withheld): f1 bacteriophage origin of replication; arrow indicates direction of (+) strand synthesis
   7107..7211    +  promoter       AmpR promoter: bla
   7212..8072    +  CDS            AmpR: β-lactamase; bla; confers resistance to ampicillin, carbenicillin, and related antibiotics
   8243..8831    +  rep_origin     ori: high-copy-number ColE1/pMB1/pBR322/pUC origin of replication
   9014..9106    +  CDS            lacI (fragment): lac repressor; lacI; The lac repressor binds to the lac operator to inhibit transcription in E. coli. This inhibition can be relieved by adding lactose or isopropyl-β-D-thiogalactopyranoside (IPTG).
   9119..9140    +  protein_bind   CAP binding site: CAP binding activates transcription in the presence of cAMP. E. coli catabolite activator protein
   9155..9185    +  promoter       lac promoter: promoter for the E. coli lac operon
   9193..9209    +  protein_bind   lac operator: The lac repressor binds to the lac operator to inhibit transcription in E. coli. This inhibition can be relieved by adding lactose or isopropyl-β-D-thiogalactopyranoside (IPTG). lac repressor encoded by lacI
   9254..9272    +  promoter       T3 promoter: promoter for bacteriophage T3 RNA polymerase
