[The description below was written by a language model from this plasmid's Addgene catalogue record and pLannotate feature annotations shown in this document.]
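Description:
pLenti-Zyxin-D (aa160-340)-EGFP is a third-generation-style, self-inactivating HIV-1 lentiviral expression plasmid built on the Invitrogen pLenti6.3/V5-DEST backbone by Gateway cloning. In bacteria it is maintained through a high-copy ColE1/pUC origin and an ampicillin resistance gene (β-lactamase); an f1 origin, an SV40 origin and leftover lac/T3/T7 cloning-vector elements are also annotated in the backbone. The viral portion begins with an RSV promoter fused to a truncated 5' LTR, which drives production of the genomic RNA in packaging cells. It continues with the Ψ packaging signal, a gag fragment, the Rev response element and the cPPT/CTS, and ends in a ΔU3 3' LTR that leaves the integrated provirus without LTR promoter activity.

The payload is a fragment of mouse zyxin (Zyx), recorded as amino acids 160–340, expressed from the CMV immediate-early enhancer/promoter and fused at its C terminus to EGFP. The attB1, attB5 and attB2 sites flanking and separating the two coding regions indicate a multi-fragment Gateway assembly, with attB5 forming the junction between zyxin and EGFP. A reverse-oriented SV40 poly(A) signal and T7 promoter lie between EGFP and attB2. The backbone's V5 tag lies downstream of attB2, well beyond the annotated EGFP coding region, so it is probably not part of the fusion protein. A WPRE follows to enhance transcript expression. A separate SV40/EM7 promoter cassette drives blasticidin S deaminase, allowing blasticidin selection of transduced mammalian cells.

The stated purpose is visualization of zyxin. As one defined domain fragment, the construct suits live or fixed fluorescence imaging of how this region of zyxin localizes in cells, for example to focal adhesions or actin stress fibers.
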