Addgene plasmid #187696: pLenti-Zyxin-D (aa160-340)-EGFP
Purpose: Visualization of Zyxin
Depositing lab: Mary Beckerle. Depositing organization: University of Utah. Publication: Stretch-induced actin remodeling requires targeting of zyxin to stress fibers and recruitment of actin regulators. Hoffman LM, Jensen CC, Chaturvedi A, Yoshigi M, Beckerle MC. Mol Biol Cell. 2012 May;23(10):1846-59. doi: 10.1091/mbc.E11-12-1057. Epub 2012 Mar 28. PubMed 22456508.
Backbone
  Vector backbone: pLenti6.3/V5-DEST
  Backbone manufacturer: Invitrogen
  Vector type: Mammalian Expression, Lentiviral
  Selectable markers: Blasticidin
Growth in bacteria
  Bacterial resistance: Ampicillin, 100 μg/mL
  Growth temperature: 37°C
  Growth strain: NEB Stable
  Copy number: High Copy
Gene/Insert
  Gene/Insert name: Zyxin
  Species: M. musculus (mouse)
  Mutation: aa160-340
  Entrez Gene: Zyx (a.k.a. 9530098H06Rik)
  Promoter: CMV
  Tag / fusion protein: EGFP (C terminal on insert)
  Cloning method: Gateway Cloning
Terms and licenses: Academic/Nonprofit Terms; Industry Terms: Not Available to Industry
How to cite: pLenti-Zyxin-D (aa160-340)-EGFP was a gift from Mary Beckerle (Addgene plasmid # 187696 ; http://n2t.net/addgene:187696 ; RRID:Addgene_187696)
